>Addgene plasmid #114838 | AT3G03770 O12_pECIA14 | addgene full sequence | sequence record 273952 | Addgene NGS Result
GTAAAACGACGGCCAGTGAATTAATTCGTTGCAGGACAGGATGTGGTGCCCGATGTGACTAGCTCTTTGC
TGCAGGCCGTCCTATCCTCTGGTTCCGATAAGAGACCCAGAACTCCGGCCCCCCACCGCCCACCGCCACC
CCCATACATATGTGGTACGCAAGTAAGAGTGCCTGCGCATGCCCCATGTGCCCCACCAAGAGCTTTGCAT
CCCATACAAGTCCCCAAAGTGGAGAACCGAACCAATTCTTCGCGGGCAGAACAAAAGCTTCTGCACACGT
CTCCACTCGAATTTGGAGCCGGCCGGCGTGTGCAAAAGAGGTGAATCGAACGAAAGACCCGTGTGTAAAG
CCGCGTTTCCAAAATGTATAAAACCGAGAGCATCTGGCCAATGTGCATCAGTTGTGGTCAGCAGCAAAAT
CAAGTGAATCATCTCAGTGCAACTAAAGGGGGGATCCGATCTCAATATGAAGTTATGCATATTACTGGCC
GTCGTGGCCTTTGTTGGCCTCTCGCTCGGGTCTCAAACCCTCTTGAGGCTGCAACAGCTTCTCTACTATC
CCAAAGTGTTAAACAGCTGGAACAACTATACAGATTTCTGCAATTCTGAGCCAAGCCCTTCGCTAACCGT
TGTGTGTTATGAAGATAGTGTAACGCAGCTTCACATTATAGGAGACAATGGAACTCATATGTTACCAAAG
AGTTTCTCAATAAACTCGTTTGTTACTACTCTTGTTAAGCTCCCTGATGTTAAAGTTCTCACGTTTGTGT
CCCTTGGGTTATGGGGTTGGTTACCTCAGAAAATCAACCGTTTATCCTCTTTGGAGATTCTCAATGTGAG
TTCCAATTTCCTCTTTGGACCAATCCCTCATGAACTCTCGTCGCTTGCTACTCTTCAGACGCTTATACTC
GACGAGAATATGTTTTCTGGTGAGTTACCGGATTGGATTGATTCTTTGCCGAGTTTAGCTGTGTTGAGCT
TGAGAAAGAACGTGCTTAATGGGTCATTGCCTTCTTCTTTGAGTAGCTTGTCAGGTCTTAGAGTTCTTGC
TTTAGCTAATAACCGGTTTAATGGAGCTTTGCCTGATTTAAGCCATTTGACAAACCTTCAAGTGCTTGAT
CTTGAAGGAAACTCTTTTGGACCGTTGTTTCCTCGGTTAAGTAACAAGCTGGTTACTCTTATACTCAGCA
AGAACAAGTTTAGATCTGCAGTTTCAGCTGAAGAAGTAAGTTCTCTGTATCAGCTTCAACATTTGGATCT
TTCCTACAATACATTCGTTGGTCCATTTCCTACTTCCTTGATGTCTCTTCCCGCGATAACTTACTTGAAC
ATTTCACACAACAAACTCACCGGGCGGCTTTCAGCAAATCTTTCTTGCAACTCACAGCTGATGTTTGTAG
ATATGTCATCAAATCTTCTTACCGGAAGTTTGCCTACTTGCCTTAAACCGAGTTCCGGCACTAGCAGAGA
TGTTGTCTATGCAAGCAACTGTTTGGCTACTACGAATGAAGATCAACGTCCAGTTTCTTTTTGTAGTAAT
GAAGCTCTTGCTGTTGGAATCCTACCACAGAGGAGGAACAAAGTTTCCCTGGAGGTGCTGTTCCAGGGAC
CAAGCGGCAATCCCGGCGGCGATCTGGCCCCCCAGATGCTGCGCGAGCTGCAGGAGACCAATGCCGCCCT
GCAGGACGTGCGCGAGCTGCTGCGCCACCGCGTGAAGGAGATCACCTTCCTGAAGAACACCGTGATGGAG
TGCGACGCCTGCGGCATGCAGCCCTCTAGAGGCTCCGGCTCCATCATCCCAGTTGAGGAGGAGAACCCGG
ACTTCTGGAACCGCGAGGCAGCCGAGGCCCTGGGTGCCGCCAAGAAGCTGCAGCCTGCACAGACAGCCGC
CAAGAACCTCATCATCTTCCTGGGCGATGGGATGGGGGTGTCTACGGTGACAGCTGCCAGGATCCTAAAA
GGGCAGAAGAAGGACAAACTGGGGCCTGAGATACCCCTGGCCATGGACCGCTTCCCATATGTGGCTCTGT
CCAAGACATACAATGTAGACAAACATGTGCCAGACAGTGGAGCCACAGCCACGGCCTACCTGTGCGGGGT
CAAGGGCAACTTCCAGACCATTGGCTTGAGTGCAGCCGCCCGCTTTAACCAGTGCAACACGACACGCGGC
AACGAGGTCATCTCCGTGATGAATCGGGCCAAGAAAGCAGGGAAGTCAGTGGGAGTGGTAACCACCACAC
GAGTGCAGCACGCCTCGCCAGCCGGCACCTACGCCCACACGGTGAACCGCAACTGGTACTCGGACGCCGA
CGTGCCTGCCTCGGCCCGCCAGGAGGGGTGCCAGGACATCGCTACGCAGCTCATCTCCAACATGGACATT
GACGTGATCCTAGGTGGAGGCCGAAAGTACATGTTTCGCATGGGAACCCCAGACCCTGAGTACCCAGATG
ACTACAGCCAAGGTGGGACCAGGCTGGACGGGAAGAATCTGGTGCAGGAATGGCTGGCGAAGCGCCAGGG
TGCCCGGTATGTGTGGAACCGCACTGAGCTCATGCAGGCTTCCCTGGACCCGTCTGTGACCCATCTCATG
GGTCTCTTTGAGCCTGGAGACATGAAATACGAGATCCACCGAGACTCCACACTGGACCCCTCCCTGATGG
AGATGACAGAGGCTGCCCTGCGCCTGCTGAGCAGGAACCCCCGCGGCTTCTTCCTCTTCGTGGAGGGTGG
TCGCATCGACCATGGTCATCATGAAAGCAGGGCTTACCGGGCACTGACTGAGACGATCATGTTCGACGAC
GCCATTGAGAGGGCGGGCCAGCTCACCAGCGAGGAGGACACGCTGAGCCTCGTCACTGCCGACCACTCCC
ACGTCTTCTCCTTCGGAGGCTACCCCCTGCGAGGGAGCTCCATCTTCGGGCTGGCCCCTGGCAAGGCCCG
GGACAGGAAGGCCTACACGGTCCTCCTATACGGAAACGGTCCAGGCTATGTGCTCAAGGACGGCGCCCGG
CCGGATGTTACCGAGAGCGAGAGCGGGAGCCCCGAGTATCGGCAGCAGTCAGCAGTGCCCCTGGACGAAG
AGACCCACGCAGGCGAGGACGTGGCGGTGTTCGCGCGCGGCCCGCAGGCGCACCTGGTTCACGGCGTGCA
GGAGCAGACCTTCATAGCGCACGTCATGGCCTTCGCCGCCTGCCTGGAGCCCTACACCGCCTGCGACCTG
GCGCCCCCCGCCGGCACCACCGACGCCGCGCACCCGGGTTCTAGAGGAAGCACCTCCGGCGATAACGATT
ACAAGGATGATGATGATAAGGCCAGCGGCACCGGTCATCATCACCATCACCATTGAGTTTAAACCCGCTG
ATCAGCCTCGACTGTGCCTTCTAAGGCCTGAGCTCGCTGATCAGCCTCGATCGAGGATCCAGACATGATA
AGATACATTGATGAGTTTGGACAAACCACAACTAGAATGCAGTGAAAAAAATGCTTTATTTGTGAAATTT
GTGATGCTATTGCTTTATTTGTAACCATTATAAGCTGCAATAAACAAGTTAACAACAACAATTGCATTCA
TTTTATGTTTCAGGTTCAGGGGGAGGTGTGGGAGGTTTTTTAAAGCAAGTAAAACCTCTACAAATGTGGT
ATGGCTGATTATGATCAGTCGACCTGCAGGCATGCAAGCTTGGCGTAATCATGGTCATAGCTGTTTCCTG
TGTGAAATTGTTATCCGCTCACAATTCCACACAACATACGAGCCGGAAGCATAAAGTGTAAAGCCTGGGG
TGCCTAATGAGTGAGCTAACTCACATTAATTGCGTTGCGCTCACTGCCCGCTTTCCAGTCGGGAAACCTG
TCGTGCCAGCTGCATTAATGAATCGGCCAACGCGCGGGGAGAGGCGGTTTGCGTATTGGGCGCTCTTCCG
CTTCCTCGCTCACTGACTCGCTGCGCTCGGTCGTTCGGCTGCGGCGAGCGGTATCAGCTCACTCAAAGGC
GGTAATACGGTTATCCACAGAATCAGGGGATAACGCAGGAAAGAACATGTGAGCAAAAGGCCAGCAAAAG
GCCAGGAACCGTAAAAAGGCCGCGTTGCTGGCGTTTTTCCATAGGCTCCGCCCCCCTGACGAGCATCACA
AAAATCGACGCTCAAGTCAGAGGTGGCGAAACCCGACAGGACTATAAAGATACCAGGCGTTTCCCCCTGG
AAGCTCCCTCGTGCGCTCTCCTGTTCCGACCCTGCCGCTTACCGGATACCTGTCCGCCTTTCTCCCTTCG
GGAAGCGTGGCGCTTTCTCATAGCTCACGCTGTAGGTATCTCAGTTCGGTGTAGGTCGTTCGCTCCAAGC
TGGGCTGTGTGCACGAACCCCCCGTTCAGCCCGACCGCTGCGCCTTATCCGGTAACTATCGTCTTGAGTC
CAACCCGGTAAGACACGACTTATCGCCACTGGCAGCAGCCACTGGTAACAGGATTAGCAGAGCGAGGTAT
GTAGGCGGTGCTACAGAGTTCTTGAAGTGGTGGCCTAACTACGGCTACACTAGAAGAACAGTATTTGGTA
TCTGCGCTCTGCTGAAGCCAGTTACCTTCGGAAAAAGAGTTGGTAGCTCTTGATCCGGCAAACAAACCAC
CGCTGGTAGCGGTGGTTTTTTTGTTTGCAAGCAGCAGATTACGCGCAGAAAAAAAGGATCTCAAGAAGAT
CCTTTGATCTTTTCTACGGGGTCTGACGCTCAGTGGAACGAAAACTCACGTTAAGGGATTTTGGTCATGA
GATTATCAAAAAGGATCTTCACCTAGATCCTTTTAAATTAAAAATGAAGTTTTAAATCAATCTAAAGTAT
ATATGAGTAAACTTGGTCTGACAGTTACCAATGCTTAATCAGTGAGGCACCTATCTCAGCGATCTGTCTA
TTTCGTTCATCCATAGTTGCCTGACTCCCCGTCGTGTAGATAACTACGATACGGGAGGGCTTACCATCTG
GCCCCAGTGCTGCAATGATACCGCGAGACCCACGCTCACCGGCTCCAGATTTATCAGCAATAAACCAGCC
AGCCGGAAGGGCCGAGCGCAGAAGTGGTCCTGCAACTTTATCCGCCTCCATCCAGTCTATTAATTGTTGC
CGGGAAGCTAGAGTAAGTAGTTCGCCAGTTAATAGTTTGCGCAACGTTGTTGCCATTGCTACAGGCATCG
TGGTGTCACGCTCGTCGTTTGGTATGGCTTCATTCAGCTCCGGTTCCCAACGATCAAGGCGAGTTACATG
ATCCCCCATGTTGTGCAAAAAAGCGGTTAGCTCCTTCGGTCCTCCGATCGTTGTCAGAAGTAAGTTGGCC
GCAGTGTTATCACTCATGGTTATGGCAGCACTGCATAATTCTCTTACTGTCATGCCATCCGTAAGATGCT
TTTCTGTGACTGGTGAGTACTCAACCAAGTCATTCTGAGAATAGTGTATGCGGCGACCGAGTTGCTCTTG
CCCGGCGTCAATACGGGATAATACCGCGCCACATAGCAGAACTTTAAAAGTGCTCATCATTGGAAAACGT
TCTTCGGGGCGAAAACTCTCAAGGATCTTACCGCTGTTGAGATCCAGTTCGATGTAACCCACTCGTGCAC
CCAACTGATCTTCAGCATCTTTTACTTTCACCAGCGTTTCTGGGTGAGCAAAAACAGGAAGGCAAAATGC
CGCAAAAAAGGGAATAAGGGCGACACGGAAATGTTGAATACTCATACTCTTCCTTTTTCAATATTATTGA
AGCATTTATCAGGGTTATTGTCTCATGAGCGGATACATATTTGAATGTATTTAGAAAAATAAACAAATAG
GGGTTCCGCGCACATTTCCCCGAAAAGTGCCACCTGACGTCTAAGAAACCATTATTATCATGACATTAAC
CTATAAAAATAGGCGTATCACGAGGCCCTTTCGTCTCGCGCGTTTCGGTGATGACGGTGAAAACCTCTGA
CACATGCAGCTCCCGGAGACGGTCACAGCTTGTCTGTAAGCGGATGCCGGGAGCAGACAAGCCCGTCAGG
GCGCGTCAGCGGGTGTTGGCGGGTGTCGGGGCTGGCTTAACTATGCGGCATCAGAGCAGATTGTACTGAG
AGTGCACCATATGCGGTGTGAAATACCGCACAGATGCGTAAGGAGAAAATACCGCATCAGGCGCCATTCG
CCATTCAGGCTGCGCAACTGTTGGGAAGGGCGATCGGTGCGGGCCTCTTCGCTATTACGCCAGCTGGCGA
AAGGGGGATGTGCTGCAAGGCGATTAAGTTGGGTAACGCCAGGGTTTTCCCAGTCACGACGTT
Features (pLannotate 1.2.2; 19 found; start..end, strand, type, name):
     23..449     +  promoter       MT promoter: Drosophila metallothionein promoter
    467..520     +  sig_peptide    BiP signal sequence: Drosophila BiP signal sequence
    521..1588    +  CDS            Y3037_ARATH (fragment): Experimental evidence at protein level: Swiss-Prot protein existence level 1. From Arabidopsis thaliana (Mouse-ear cress).
   1625..1804    +  CDS            Comp (fragment): COMP_RAT - Experimental evidence at protein level: Swiss-Prot protein existence level 1. May play a role in the structural integrity of cartilage via its interaction with other extracellular matrix proteins such as the collagens and fibronectin. Can mediate the interaction of chondrocytes with the cartilage extracellular matrix through interaction with cell surface integrin receptors. Could play a role in the pathogenesis of osteoarthritis. Potent suppressor of apoptosis in both primary chondrocytes and transformed cells. Suppresses apoptosis by blocking the activation of caspase-3 and by indu
   1792..3244    +  CDS            SEAP (fragment): secreted alkaline phosphatase from human placenta The natural enzyme has a C-terminal transmembrane sequence that is replaced by a GPI anchor.
   3281..3310    +  CDS            2xFLAG (fragment): two tandem FLAG® epitope tags
   3416..3550    -  polyA_signal   SV40 poly(A) signal: SV40 polyadenylation signal
   3573..3657    -  CDS            large T antigen (fragment): large T antigen from SV40 (simian virus 40)
   3657..3681    +  misc_feature   MCS (fragment): pUC18/19 multiple cloning site
   3718..3734    -  protein_bind   lac operator: The lac repressor binds to the lac operator to inhibit transcription in E. coli. This inhibition can be relieved by adding lactose or isopropyl-β-D-thiogalactopyranoside (IPTG). lac repressor encoded by lacI
   3742..3772    -  promoter       lac promoter: promoter for the E. coli lac operon
   3787..3808    -  protein_bind   CAP binding site: CAP binding activates transcription in the presence of cAMP. E. coli catabolite activator protein
   3821..3913    -  CDS            lacI (fragment): lac repressor; lacI; The lac repressor binds to the lac operator to inhibit transcription in E. coli. This inhibition can be relieved by adding lactose or isopropyl-β-D-thiogalactopyranoside (IPTG).
   4096..4684    -  rep_origin     ori: high-copy-number ColE1/pMB1/pBR322/pUC origin of replication
   4855..5715    -  CDS            AmpR: β-lactamase; bla; confers resistance to ampicillin, carbenicillin, and related antibiotics
   5716..5820    -  promoter       AmpR promoter: bla
   5915..5950    +  CDS            rop (fragment): Rop protein, which maintains plasmids at low copy number; rop
   6052..6151    +  misc_feature   bom (fragment): basis of mobility region from pBR322
   6157..21      -  CDS            lacZα (fragment) (across the origin): LacZα fragment of β-galactosidase; lacZ fragment
