[The description below was written by a language model from this plasmid's Addgene catalogue record and pLannotate feature annotations shown in this document.]
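Description:
AT3G03770 O12_pECIA14 is an insect-cell expression plasmid built on the pECIA14 backbone, designed to secrete the extracellular domain of the Arabidopsis thaliana leucine-rich repeat receptor kinase AT3G03770 from cultured Drosophila cells. It is propagated in E. coli as a high-copy plasmid through a ColE1/pUC-type origin and selected with ampicillin via the β-lactamase gene. The remaining bacterial features in the annotation (lac promoter and operator, and fragments of lacZα, lacI, rop and bom) are remnants of the pUC/pBR322-derived cloning backbone rather than functional parts of the payload. No marker for selection in insect cells is annotated.

Expression is driven by the copper-inducible Drosophila metallothionein promoter, so production is switched on by adding copper sulfate to the culture. The open reading frame begins with the Drosophila BiP signal sequence, which directs the protein into the secretory pathway. This is followed by the AT3G03770 ectodomain, inserted by ligation-independent cloning. Downstream, the ectodomain is fused at its C-terminus to the pentamerizing coiled-coil helix of rat COMP, human placental alkaline phosphatase, a FLAG epitope and a hexahistidine tag (the last is stated by the depositor but not picked up in the feature table). An SV40 polyadenylation signal lies downstream of the cassette.

The plasmid serves as the "prey" in a bait-prey extracellular interaction assay and is meant to be paired with the corresponding pECIA2 bait construct. Pentamerization through COMP raises avidity so that weak ectodomain interactions can be detected, while the alkaline phosphatase provides an enzymatic readout of prey binding. The construct belongs to a collection used to map the extracellular interaction network of Arabidopsis LRR receptor kinases.
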