Addgene plasmid #114838: AT3G03770 O12_pECIA14
Purpose: Prey vector AT3G03770 O12_pECIA14 should be used with bait vector AT3G03770 O12_pECIA2.
Depositing lab: Youssef Belkhadir. Depositing organization: Gregor Mendel Institute of Molecular Plant Biology. Publication: An extracellular network of Arabidopsis leucine-rich repeat receptor kinases. Smakowska-Luzan E, Mott GA, Parys K, Stegmann M, Howton TC, Layeghifard M, Neuhold J, Lehner A, Kong J, Grunwald K, Weinberger N, Satbhai SB, Mayer D, Busch W, Madalinski M, Stolt-Bergner P, Provart NJ, Mukhtar MS, Zipfel C, Desveaux D, Guttman DS, Belkhadir Y. Nature. 2018 Jan 18;553(7688):342-346. doi: 10.1038/nature25184. Epub 2018 Jan 10. PubMed 29320478.
Backbone
  Vector backbone: pECIA14
  Backbone manufacturer: Chris Garcia (Addgene plasmid # 47051)
  Vector type: Insect Expression
Growth in bacteria
  Bacterial resistance: Ampicillin, 100 μg/mL
  Growth temperature: 37°C
  Growth strain: DH5alpha
  Copy number: High Copy
Gene/Insert
  Gene/Insert name: AT3G03770
  Species: A. thaliana (mustard weed)
  Entrez Gene: AT3G03770 (a.k.a. AT3G03770, F20H23.20, F20H23_20)
  Promoter: Metallothionein (Copper-Inducible)
  Cloning method: Ligation Independent Cloning
Terms and licenses: Academic/Nonprofit Terms; Industry Terms: Not Available to Industry
Depositor comments: Plasmid for secreted expression in Drosophila cell culture by induction via CuSO4. Insert is an extracellular domain of indicated LRR-RK, C-terminally tagged with Pentameric rat COMP helix, Alkaline Phosphatase (human, placental), Flag, and hexahistidine tags. Insert Protein Sequence: SQTLLRLQQLLYYPKVLNSWNNYTDFCNSEPSPSLTVVCYEDSVTQLHIIGDNGTHMLPKSFSINSFVTTLVKLPDVKVLTFVSLGLWGWLPQKINRLSSLEILNVSSNFLFGPIPHELSSLATLQTLILDENMFSGELPDWIDSLPSLAVLSLRKNVLNGSLPSSLSSLSGLRVLALANNRFNGALPDLSHLTNLQVLDLEGNSFGPLFPRLSNKLVTLILSKNKFRSAVSAEEVSSLYQLQHLDLSYNTFVGPFPTSLMSLPAITYLNISHNKLTGRLSANLSCNSQLMFVDMSSNLLTGSLPTCLKPSSGTSRDVVYASNCLATTNEDQRPVSFCSNEALAVGILPQRRNKVS
How to cite: AT3G03770 O12_pECIA14 was a gift from Youssef Belkhadir (Addgene plasmid # 114838 ; http://n2t.net/addgene:114838 ; RRID:Addgene_114838)
